Addgene plasmid #33151: pLG-deltaA
Depositing lab: Michael Rosbash. Depositing organization: Brandeis University. Publication: Some cis- and trans-acting mutants for splicing target pre-mRNA to the cytoplasm. Legrain P, Rosbash M. Cell. 1989 May 19;57(4):573-83. 10.1016/0092-8674(89)90127-X PubMed 2655924.
Backbone
  Vector backbone: pLGSD5
  Vector type: Yeast Expression
  Selectable markers: URA3
Growth in bacteria
  Bacterial resistance: Ampicillin, 100 μg/mL
  Growth temperature: 37°C
  Growth strain: TG1
  Copy number: Unknown
Gene/Insert
  Gene/Insert name: RP51A-synthetic minimal intron
  Species: S. cerevisiae (budding yeast)
  Mutation: The RP51A sequence was modified by digestion with StyI and HincII, filled in and ligated to delete ~27bp including the 5' splice site
  Entrez Gene: RPS17A (a.k.a. YML024W, RP51A, RPL51A)
  Tag / fusion protein: LacZ (C terminal on backbone)
  Cloning method: Restriction Enzyme; 5′ cloning site BamHI (not destroyed); 3′ cloning site BamHI (not destroyed)
  Sequencing primers: 5′ none; 3′ LacZ-R
Terms and licenses: Academic/Nonprofit Terms; Industry Terms: Not Available to Industry
Depositor comments: Original intron sequence: GTATGTTAATATGGTTAACGTCGACCGTGTTTTTGATATCTATACTAACAGGCCTTTTAATAG Modified intron sequence: GACCGTGTTTTTGATATCTATACTAACAGGCCTTTTAATAG
How to cite: pLG-deltaA was a gift from Michael Rosbash (Addgene plasmid # 33151 ; http://n2t.net/addgene:33151 ; RRID:Addgene_33151)
