[The description below was written by a language model from this plasmid's Addgene catalogue record.]
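Description:
pLG-deltaA is a yeast expression plasmid built on the pLGSD5 backbone and designed as a lacZ-based reporter for studying pre-mRNA splicing in Saccharomyces cerevisiae. It is a shuttle vector: ampicillin resistance allows selection in E. coli, and the URA3 auxotrophic marker allows selection in ura3 yeast strains. The record does not state the replication origins, the copy number, or the promoter driving the reporter, and no feature table is provided, so these details cannot be confirmed from the information given.

The insert, cloned as a BamHI fragment with both sites retained, consists of sequence from the yeast ribosomal protein gene RP51A (RPS17A, YML024W) carrying a synthetic minimal intron, placed upstream of a backbone-encoded LacZ so that beta-galactosidase is produced as a C-terminal fusion. In this variant the intron has been altered by StyI and HincII digestion, fill-in and religation, which removes about 27 bp including the 5' splice site. The depositor's comparison of the original and modified intron shows that the downstream portion of the intron is retained. Without a 5' splice site, the transcript should not be recognised normally by the splicing machinery.

The associated publication concerns cis- and trans-acting splicing mutants that direct pre-mRNA to the cytoplasm. In that context the plasmid serves as a cis-acting mutant reporter, with beta-galactosidase activity presumably reading out the fate of the unspliced transcript alongside related constructs with intact or differently mutated introns. The record does not describe the reading-frame arrangement that determines which RNA species yields active enzyme.
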