>Addgene plasmid #33151 | pLG-deltaA | addgene partial sequence | sequence record 41463 | LacZ-R 5'-GACAGTATCGGCCTCAGGAA-3'
TTCGGCACGCTTCTGGTGCCGGAACCAGGCAAAGCGCCATTCGCCATTCAGGCTGCGCAACTGTTGGGAA
GGGCGATCGGTGCGGGCCTCTTCGCTATTACGCCAGCTGGCGAAAGGGGGATGTGCTGCAAGGCGATTAA
GTCGGGAAACCTGTCGTGCCAGCTGCATTAATGAATCGGCCAACGCGCGGGGAGAGGCGGTTTGCGTATT
GGGCGCCAGGGTGGTTTTTCTTTTCACCAGTGAGACGGGCAACAGCCAAGCTCCGGATCCATATGACCTA
TTAAAAGGCCTGTTAGTATAGATATCAAAAACACGGTCCATGGATCCGGTCATTATTAATTTAGTGTGTG
TATTTGTGTTTGCGTGTCTATAGAAGTATAGTAATTTATGCTACAAAGGACCTAATGTATAAGGAAAGAA
TATTTAGAGAAAAGAAGAAAACAAGAGTTTTATATACATACAGAGCACATGCATGCCATATGATCATGTG
TCGTCGCACACATATATATATGCCTGTATGTGTCAGCACTAAAGTTGCCTGGCCATCCACGCTATATACA
CGCCTGGCGGATCTGCTCGAGGTCGATTAGCCTAAAAAAACCTTCTCTTTGGAACTTTCAGTAATACGCT
TAACTGCTCATTGCTATATTGAAGTACGGATTAGAAGCCGCCGAGCGGGTGACAGCCCTCCGAAGGAAGA
CTCTCCTCCGTGCGTCCTCGTCTTCACCGGTCGCGTTCCTGAAACGCAGATGTGCCTCGCGCCGCACTGC
TCCGAACAATAAAGATTCTACAATACTAGCTTTTATGGTTATGAAGAGGAAAAATTGGCAGTAAC
